>Addgene plasmid #120267 | 013LP-pAAV-ANF-657-EmGFP-pA | addgene full sequence | sequence record 234611 | Addgene NGS Result
CAGCTGCGCGCTCGCTCGCTCACTGAGGCCGCCCGGGCAAAGCCCGGGCGTCGGGCGACCTTTGGTCGCC
CGGCCTCAGTGAGCGAGCGAGCGCGCAGAGAGGGAGTGGCCAACTCCATCACTAGGGGTTCCTTGTAGTT
AATGATTAACCCGCCATGCTACTTATCTACATCCTTAAGGGGCCCTGTATCATGTTGGCTTCCTGGCTGA
CTTCATACTCTAAAAAAAAAATAATAGCTCTTTCACCTGACTGCTAACAGGGACATCTAGGGTGGGGGTG
GGCTGTCTGGGGCCAGAGGTCCACCCACGAGGCCGATGAATCAGGTGTGAAGCTAGCTCCAGCATGTGTA
CTCCCTGGCCAGCCTAGCTGGCCTCCCAGCTGCCTGTCATTGCCTCCTCTCCCGCCCTTATTTGGAGCCC
CTGACAGCTGAGCAGCAAGCAGGGGGAGCTGGGTGCAGGCCAGCCGTCACCCTCTGCTTCCCTGCATGGG
TCCTGTTGCCAGGGAGAAAGAATCCTGAGGCGAGCGCCCAGGAAGATAACCAAGGACTCTTTTCTGCTCC
TCTCACACCTTTGAAGTGGGGGCCTCTTGAGGCAAATCAGCAAGAATGTGACTCTTGCAGCTGAGGGTCT
GGGGGAGGGGGGTGAGTGGAGCTGCTCAAGGCAAAGGGGCCGTGACAAGCTTTGCCGAACTGATAACTTT
AAAAGGGCATCTTCTGCTGGCTCCTCACTCCATCGCTTTATCGCTGCAAGTGACAGAATGGGGAGGGTTC
TAGCCCCCCTGCCTTCTCAAAGAGCTGGGGGGCTATAAAAACGGGAGATGCTGGCAGCTAGGAGACGAAT
TCCAGACCCTCTAGAAAATATCCAAGGATCTGGATCCTCCCAAGCTGGCTAGTTAAGCTATCAACAAGTT
TGTACAAAAAAGCAGGCTTTAAAACCATGGACTACAAAGACCATGACGGTGATTATAAAGATCATGACAT
CGATTACAAGGATGACGATGACAAGCTTTACCCATACGATGTTCCAGATTACGCTACGCGTGGAGGCGCT
GGCGGAATGGTGAGCAAGGGCGAGGAGCTGTTCACCGGGGTGGTGCCCATCCTGGTCGAGCTGGACGGCG
ACGTAAACGGCCACAAGTTCAGCGTGTCCGGCGAGGGCGAGGGCGATGCCACCTACGGCAAGCTGACCCT
GAAGTTCATCTGCACCACCGGCAAGCTGCCCGTGCCCTGGCCCACCCTCGTGACCACCTTCACCTACGGC
GTGCAGTGCTTCGCCCGCTACCCCGACCACATGAAGCAGCACGACTTCTTCAAGTCCGCCATGCCCGAAG
GCTACGTCCAGGAGCGCACCATCTTCTTCAAGGACGACGGCAACTACAAGACCCGCGCCGAGGTGAAGTT
CGAGGGCGACACCCTGGTGAACCGCATCGAGCTGAAGGGCATCGACTTCAAGGAGGACGGCAACATCCTG
GGGCACAAGCTGGAGTACAACTACAACAGCCACAAGGTCTATATCACCGCCGACAAGCAGAAGAACGGCA
TCAAGGTGAACTTCAAGACCCGCCACAACATCGAGGACGGCAGCGTGCAGCTCGCCGACCACTACCAGCA
GAACACCCCCATCGGCGACGGCCCCGTGCTGCTGCCCGACAACCACTACCTGAGCACCCAGTCCGCCCTG
AGCAAAGACCCCAACGAGAAGCGCGATCACATGGTCCTGCTGGAGTTCGTGACCGCCGCCGGGATCACTC
TCGGCATGGACGAGCTGTACAAGTAAGCGGCCGCTTCGAGCAGACATGATAAGATACATTGATGAGTTTG
GACAAACCACAACTAGAATGCAGTGAAAAAAATGCTTTATTTGTGAAATTTGTGATGCTATTGCTTTATT
TGTAACCATTATAAGCTGCAATAAACAAGTTAACAACAACAATTGCATTCATTTTATGTTTCAGGTTCAG
GGGGAGATGTGGGAGGTTTTTTAAAGCAAGTAAAACCTCTACAAATGTGGTAAAATCGAGAGCATGGCTA
CGTAGATAAGTAGCATGGCGGGTTAATCATTAACTACAAGGAACCCCTAGTGATGGAGTTGGCCACTCCC
TCTCTGCGCGCTCGCTCGCTCACTGAGGCCGGGCGACCAAAGGTCGCCCGACGCCCGGGCTTTGCCCGGG
CGGCCTCAGTGAGCGAGCGAGCGCGCAGCTGCATTAATGAATCGGCCAACGCGCGGGGAGAGGCGGTTTG
CGTATTGGGCGCTCTTCCGCTTCCTCGCTCACTGACTCGCTGCGCTCGGTCGTTCGGCTGCGGCGAGCGG
TATCAGCTCACTCAAAGGCGGTAATACGGTTATCCACAGAATCAGGGGATAACGCAGGAAAGAACATGTG
AGCAAAAGGCCAGCAAAAGGCCAGGAACCGTAAAAAGGCCGCGTTGCTGGCGTTTTTCCATAGGCTCCGC
CCCCCTGACGAGCATCACAAAAATCGACGCTCAAGTCAGAGGTGGCGAAACCCGACAGGACTATAAAGAT
ACCAGGCGTTTCCCCCTGGAAGCTCCCTCGTGCGCTCTCCTGTTCCGACCCTGCCGCTTACCGGATACCT
GTCCGCCTTTCTCCCTTCGGGAAGCGTGGCGCTTTCTCATAGCTCACGCTGTAGGTATCTCAGTTCGGTG
TAGGTCGTTCGCTCCAAGCTGGGCTGTGTGCACGAACCCCCCGTTCAGCCCGACCGCTGCGCCTTATCCG
GTAACTATCGTCTTGAGTCCAACCCGGTAAGACACGACTTATCGCCACTGGCAGCAGCCACTGGTAACAG
GATTAGCAGAGCGAGGTATGTAGGCGGTGCTACAGAGTTCTTGAAGTGGTGGCCTAACTACGGCTACACT
AGAAGAACAGTATTTGGTATCTGCGCTCTGCTGAAGCCAGTTACCTTCGGAAAAAGAGTTGGTAGCTCTT
GATCCGGCAAACAAACCACCGCTGGTAGCGGTGGTTTTTTTGTTTGCAAGCAGCAGATTACGCGCAGAAA
AAAAGGATCTCAAGAAGATCCTTTGATCTTTTCTACGGGGTCTGACGCTCAGTGGAACGAAAACTCACGT
TAAGGGATTTTGGTCATGAGATTATCAAAAAGGATCTTCACCTAGATCCTTTTAAATTAAAAATGAAGTT
TTAAATCAATCTAAAGTATATATGAGTAAACTTGGTCTGACAGTTACCAATGCTTAATCAGTGAGGCACC
TATCTCAGCGATCTGTCTATTTCGTTCATCCATAGTTGCCTGACTCCCCGTCGTGTAGATAACTACGATA
CGGGAGGGCTTACCATCTGGCCCCAGTGCTGCAATGATACCGCGAGACCCACGCTCACCGGCTCCAGATT
TATCAGCAATAAACCAGCCAGCCGGAAGGGCCGAGCGCAGAAGTGGTCCTGCAACTTTATCCGCCTCCAT
CCAGTCTATTAATTGTTGCCGGGAAGCTAGAGTAAGTAGTTCGCCAGTTAATAGTTTGCGCAACGTTGTT
GCCATTGCTACAGGCATCGTGGTGTCACGCTCGTCGTTTGGTATGGCTTCATTCAGCTCCGGTTCCCAAC
GATCAAGGCGAGTTACATGATCCCCCATGTTGTGCAAAAAAGCGGTTAGCTCCTTCGGTCCTCCGATCGT
TGTCAGAAGTAAGTTGGCCGCAGTGTTATCACTCATGGTTATGGCAGCACTGCATAATTCTCTTACTGTC
ATGCCATCCGTAAGATGCTTTTCTGTGACTGGTGAGTACTCAACCAAGTCATTCTGAGAATAGTGTATGC
GGCGACCGAGTTGCTCTTGCCCGGCGTCAATACGGGATAATACCGCGCCACATAGCAGAACTTTAAAAGT
GCTCATCATTGGAAAACGTTCTTCGGGGCGAAAACTCTCAAGGATCTTACCGCTGTTGAGATCCAGTTCG
ATGTAACCCACTCGTGCACCCAACTGATCTTCAGCATCTTTTACTTTCACCAGCGTTTCTGGGTGAGCAA
AAACAGGAAGGCAAAATGCCGCAAAAAAGGGAATAAGGGCGACACGGAAATGTTGAATACTCATACTCTT
CCTTTTTCAATATTATTGAAGCATTTATCAGGGTTATTGTCTCATGAGCGGATACATATTTGAATGTATT
TAGAAAAATAAACAAATAGGGGTTCCGCGCACATTTCCCCGAAAAGTGCCACCTAAATTGTAAGCGTTAA
TATTTTGTTAAAATTCGCGTTAAATTTTTGTTAAATCAGCTCATTTTTTAACCAATAGGCCGAAATCGGC
AAAATCCCTTATAAATCAAAAGAATAGACCGAGATAGGGT
[37 nt withheld, positions 4311-4347]
AAAGAACGTGGACTCCAACGTCAAAGG
[49 nt withheld, positions 4375-4423]
T
[91 nt withheld, positions 4425-4515]
G
[124 nt withheld, positions 4517-4640]
CCCATTCGCCATTCAGGCTGCGCAACTGTTGGGAAGGGCGATCGGTGCGGGCCTCTTCGCTATTACGC
Features (pLannotate 1.2.2; 14 found; start..end, strand, type, name):
      1..133     -  repeat_region  AAV2 ITR (fragment): inverted terminal repeat of adeno-associated virus serotype 2 inverted
    904..928     +  protein_bind   attB1: mutant version of attB; recombination site for the Gateway® BP reaction BP Clonase™
    940..1005    +  CDS            3xFLAG: three tandem FLAG® epitope tags, followed by an enterokinase cleavage site
   1009..1035    +  CDS            3xHA (fragment): three tandem HA epitope tags
   1057..1776    +  CDS            EmGFP: Emerald GFP mammalian codon-optimized
   1800..1921    -  polyA_signal   SV40 poly(A) signal: SV40 polyadenylation signal
   1944..2012    -  CDS            large T antigen (fragment): large T antigen from SV40 (simian virus 40)
   2069..2202    +  repeat_region  AAV2 ITR: inverted terminal repeat of adeno-associated virus serotype 2 inverted
   2196..2252    -  CDS            lacI (fragment): lac repressor; lacI; The lac repressor binds to the lac operator to inhibit transcription in E. coli. This inhibition can be relieved by adding lactose or isopropyl-β-D-thiogalactopyranoside (IPTG).
   2435..3023    -  rep_origin     ori: high-copy-number ColE1/pMB1/pBR322/pUC origin of replication
   3194..4054    -  CDS            AmpR: β-lactamase; bla; confers resistance to ampicillin, carbenicillin, and related antibiotics
   4055..4159    -  promoter       AmpR promoter: bla
   4212..4640    -  rep_origin     f1 ori (sequence partly withheld): f1 bacteriophage origin of replication; arrow indicates direction of (+) strand synthesis
   4645..6       -  CDS            lacZα (fragment) (across the origin): LacZα fragment of β-galactosidase; lacZ fragment
