[The description below was written by a language model from this plasmid's Addgene catalogue record and pLannotate feature annotations shown in this document.]
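Description:
013LP-pAAV-ANF-657-EmGFP-pA is an adeno-associated virus transfer plasmid of about 4.7 kb, built on a pEMBL8 backbone and designed for atrial-specific expression of Emerald GFP. In bacteria it is maintained through a high-copy ColE1/pUC-type origin and selected with ampicillin via the β-lactamase gene and its native promoter. An f1 phage origin and small remnants of lacZα and lacI are carried over from the backbone. Because AAV inverted terminal repeats are prone to recombination in E. coli, the record specifies a recombination-deficient host strain and recommends verifying ITR integrity.

The payload lies between two AAV2 ITRs, which are the only cis elements needed for replication and packaging of the cassette into AAV particles when rep, cap and helper functions are supplied in trans. The catalogue entry names the ANF (atrial natriuretic factor) promoter as the driver. It is not annotated in the feature table, but presumably occupies the unannotated stretch between the left ITR and an attB1 Gateway recombination site, and the "657" in the name may refer to the promoter fragment, although the record does not say so. Downstream, the open reading frame begins with a 3xFLAG epitope and an HA tag (detected as a fragment of a 3xHA element, consistent with a single HA copy), fused to the N-terminus of mammalian codon-optimised EmGFP from Aequorea victoria. An SV40 polyadenylation signal, with an adjacent scrap of large T antigen sequence, terminates the transcript.

The vector serves as a fluorescent, epitope-tagged reporter for assessing the atrial selectivity of ANF promoter-driven AAV gene delivery in the heart, and as a control for related atrial-targeted constructs.
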