Addgene plasmid #120267: 013LP-pAAV-ANF-657-EmGFP-pA
Purpose: AAV vector for Atrial specific EmGFP expression
Depositing lab: Xander Wehrens. Depositing organization: Baylor College of Medicine. Publication: Atrial-Specific Gene Delivery Using an Adeno-Associated Viral Vector. Ni L, Scott L Jr, Campbell HM, Pan X, Alsina KM, Reynolds J, Philippen LE, Hulsurkar M, Lagor WR, Li N, Wehrens XHT. Circ Res. 2019 Jan 18;124(2):256-262. doi: 10.1161/CIRCRESAHA.118.313811. PubMed 30582449.
Backbone
  Vector backbone: pEMBL8
  Backbone size w/o insert (bp): 2500
  Total vector size (bp): 4709
  Vector type: AAV
Growth in bacteria
  Bacterial resistance: Ampicillin, 100 μg/mL
  Growth temperature: 37°C
  Growth strain: NEB Stable
  Growth instructions: Confirm ITRs are not recombined with individual digests: XmaI, SnaBI, PvuII.
  Copy number: High Copy
Gene/Insert
  Gene/Insert name: EmGFP (alt name: Emerald Green Fluorescent Protein)
  Species: Aequorea Victoria
  Insert size (bp): 766
  Promoter: ANF promoter
  Tag / fusion protein: 3XFlag (N terminal on insert); HA (N terminal on insert)
  Cloning method: Unknown
  Sequencing primers: 5′ CGTGACAAGCTTTGCCGAAC
Terms and licenses: Academic/Nonprofit Terms; Industry Terms: Not Available to Industry
How to cite: 013LP-pAAV-ANF-657-EmGFP-pA was a gift from Xander Wehrens (Addgene plasmid # 120267 ; http://n2t.net/addgene:120267 ; RRID:Addgene_120267)
